>Addgene plasmid #225929 | 2_T7-mScarlet3-KRas | addgene full sequence | sequence record 451742 | Addgene NGS Result
TAATACGACTCACTATAGGGCGAATTGGGTAAAGTGCAAGTTAAAGTGAATCAATTAAAAGTAACCAGCA
ACCAAGTAAATCAACTGCAACTACTGAAATCTGCCAAGAAGTAATTATTGAATACAAGAAGAGAACTCTG
GGCGCCACAACCATGGATAGCACCGAGGCAGTGATCAAGGAGTTCATGCGGTTCAAGGTGCACATGGAGG
GCTCCATGAACGGCCACGAGTTCGAGATCGAGGGCGAGGGCGAGGGCCGCCCCTACGAGGGCACCCAGAC
CGCCAAGCTGAGGGTGACCAAGGGTGGCCCCCTGCCCTTCTCCTGGGACATCCTGTCCCCTCAGTTCATG
TACGGCTCCAGGGCCTTCACGAAGCACCCCGCCGACATCCCCGACTACTGGAAGCAGTCCTTCCCCGAGG
GCTTCAAGTGGGAGCGCGTGATGAACTTCGAGGACGGCGGCGCTGTGTCCGTGGCCCAGGACACCTCCCT
GGAGGACGGCACCCTGATCTACAAGGTGAAGCTCCGCGGCACCAACTTCCCTCCTGACGGCCCCGTAATG
CAGAAGAAGACAATGGGCTGGGAAGCATCCACCGAGCGGTTGTACCCCGAGGACGTCGTGCTGAAGGGCG
ACATTAAGATGGCCCTGCGCCTGAAGGACGGCGGTCGCTACCTGGCGGACTTCAAGACCACCTACAGGGC
CAAGAAGCCCGTGCAGATGCCCGGCGCTTTCAACATCGACCGCAAGTTGGACATCACATCCCACAACGAG
GACTACACCGTGGTGGAACAGTACGAACGCTCCGTGGCCCGCCACTCCACCGGCGGCTCCGGTGGCTCCA
AAGAAAAGATGAGCAAAGATGGTAAAAAGAAGAAAAAGAAGTCAAAGACAAAGTGTGTAATTATGTAAGC
GATCGCTATCGATGTTATAAGTTCTGAACCGAGAAAGAGGGGAGAATGTAGAGCCGATAGCTGCCCAATA
CTGCCACGCCCCCAGCAGCCCAGGCATGGAAAATAATACAGAGAAAATCCACACTTATTAGGTGCTACTG
TAATTTTTTTTAAATCGCTTAAAATTATTCGGCGTTTGCCTAGTGCAAGGCCCATTTATGGACAATTGTT
TGCCAAACTCAAAGTTTGCCGGTCGGAGGAAAAGTTACAACGCCAAAATGTGTTGAAAAATGCAAAAGAA
ATTATTAAAAACATTAAAAAATTATTAAATAATCTATGTAATTCTTGAATGTAAACTCTGTGTAAATACT
AAAAATGAAAAACAAAATGGAAAGCGTAGATGGAGAACAGTTGAATCGTTATATATTTAAATTAATATTG
CATTTATTTCCAAATTACAGTGGGAGAAGCGCTGACCGACTTCTTGCAGTGTACTCTCGAAATAAAACCC
CTGTCTGTACCACGTAAAACCCCTACTAAAAATTAGTCTCGCCCGCTGCTCACAGTTAGTTTAGTTCAAT
TATACGCTACTGTTTAATTTATTAACTGTACTTATTAATGCGCGTCATGAATAATGATTGACTGTCCCTT
ATTTTTTTTTTTTGCTAATTTCTGTATTAAATTTAATGATTTACCATAAAAATATAAATAAAAATGACGG
TCGAGTTGTAAAATTAATAAAAAAAAAAAACGAATGCTGCGGCCGCAGGCTAGGTGGAGGCTCAGTGATG
ATAAGTCTGCGATGGTGGATGCATGTGTCATGGTCATAGCTGTTTCCTGTGTGAAATTGTTATCCGCTCA
GAGGGCACAATCCTATTCCGCGCTATCCGACAATCTCCAAGACATTAGGTGGAGTTCAGTTCGGCGTATG
GCATATGTCGCTGGAAAGAACATGTGAGCAAAAGGCCAGCAAAAGGCCAGGAACCGTAAAAAGGCCGCGT
TGCTGGCGTTTTTCCATAGGCTCCGCCCCCCTGACGAGCATCACAAAAATCGACGCTCAAGTCAGAGGTG
GCGAAACCCGACAGGACTATAAAGATACCAGGCGTTTCCCCCTGGAAGCTCCCTCGTGCGCTCTCCTGTT
CCGACCCTGCCGCTTACCGGATACCTGTCCGCCTTTCTCCCTTCGGGAAGCGTGGCGCTTTCTCATAGCT
CACGCTGTAGGTATCTCAGTTCGGTGTAGGTCGTTCGCTCCAAGCTGGGCTGTGTGCACGAACCCCCCGT
TCAGCCCGACCGCTGCGCCTTATCCGGTAACTATCGTCTTGAGTCCAACCCGGTAAGACACGACTTATCG
CCACTGGCAGCAGCCACTGGTAACAGGATTAGCAGAGCGAGGTATGTAGGCGGTGCTACAGAGTTCTTGA
AGTGGTGGCCTAACTACGGCTACACTAGAAGAACAGTATTTGGTATCTGCGCTCTGCTGAAGCCAGTTAC
CTTCGGAAAAAGAGTTGGTAGCTCTTGATCCGGCAAACAAACCACCGCTGGTAGCGGTGGTTTTTTTGTT
TGCAAGCAGCAGATTACGCGCAGAAAAAAAGGATCTCAAGAAGATCCTTTGATCTTTTCTACGGGGTCTG
ACGCTCTATTCAACAAAGCCGCCGTCCCGTCAAGTCAGCGTAAATGGGTAGGGGGCTTCAAATCGTCCTC
GTGATACCAATTCGGAGCCTGCTTTTTTGTACAAACTTGTTGATAATGGCAATTCAAGGATCTTCACCTA
GATCCTTTTAAATTAAAAATGAAGTTTTAAATCAATCTAAAGTATATATGAGTAAACTTGGTCTGACAGT
TACCAATGCTTAATCAGTGAGGCACCTATCTCAGCGATCTGTCTATTTCGTTCATCCATAGTTGCCTGAC
TCCCCGTCGTGTAGATAACTACGATACGGGAGGGCTTACCATCTGGCCCCAGTGCTGCAATGATACCGCG
AGAGCCACGCTCACCGGCTCCAGATTTATCAGCAATAAACCAGCCAGCCGGAAGGGCCGAGCGCAGAAGT
GGTCCTGCAACTTTATCCGCCTCCATCCAGTCTATTAATTGTTGCCGGGAAGCTAGAGTAAGTAGTTCGC
CAGTTAATAGTTTGCGCAACGTTGTTGCCATTGCTACAGGCATCGTGGTGTCACGCTCGTCGTTTGGTAT
GGCTTCATTCAGCTCCGGTTCCCAACGATCAAGGCGAGTTACATGATCCCCCATGTTGTGCAAAAAAGCG
GTTAGCTCCTTCGGTCCTCCGATCGTTGTCAGAAGTAAGTTGGCCGCAGTGTTATCACTCATGGTTATGG
CAGCACTGCATAATTCTCTTACTGTCATGCCATCCGTAAGATGCTTTTCTGTGACTGGTGAGTACTCAAC
CAAGTCATTCTGAGAATAGTGTATGCGGCGACCGAGTTGCTCTTGCCCGGCGTCAATACGGGATAATACC
GCGCCACATAGCAGAACTTTAAAAGTGCTCATCATTGGAAAACGTTCTTCGGGGCGAAAACTCTCAAGGA
TCTTACCGCTGTTGAGATCCAGTTCGATGTAACCCACTCGTGCACCCAACTGATCTTCAGCATCTTTTAC
TTTCACCAGCGTTTCTGGGTGAGCAAAAACAGGAAGGCAAAATGCCGCAAAAAAGGGAATAAGGGCGACA
CGGAAATGTTGAATACTCATACTCTTCCTTTTTCAATATTATTGAAGCATTTATCAGGGTTATTGTCTCA
TGAGCGGATACATATTTGAATGTATTTAGAAAAATAAACAAATAGGGGTTCCGCGCACATTTCCCCGAAA
AGTGCCAGATACCTGAAACAAAACCCATCGTACGGCCAAGGAAGTCTCCAATAACTGTGATCCACCACAA
GCGCCAGGGTTTTCCCAGTCACGACGTTGTAAAACGACGGCCAGTCATGCATAATCCGCACGCATCTGGA
ATAAGGAAGTGCCATTCCGCCTGACCT
Features (pLannotate 1.2.2; 9 found; start..end, strand, type, name):
      1..19      +  promoter       T7 promoter: promoter for bacteriophage T7 RNA polymerase
     29..140     +  promoter       hsp70 promoter (fragment): Drosophila melanogaster hsp70Bb promoter
    153..823     +  CDS            mScarlet-2I (fragment): mScarlet-I derivative in which the N- and C-termini have been modified to reduce cytotoxicity (Valbuena et al., 2020) preserves the original mammalian codon optimization
    840..908     +  CDS            K-Ras (fragment): human small GTPase proto-oncoprotein
   1901..2489    -  rep_origin     ori: high-copy-number ColE1/pMB1/pBR322/pUC origin of replication
   2606..2630    -  protein_bind   attB1: mutant version of attB; recombination site for the Gateway® BP reaction BP Clonase™
   2730..3590    -  CDS            AmpR: β-lactamase; bla; confers resistance to ampicillin, carbenicillin, and related antibiotics
   3591..3695    -  promoter       AmpR promoter: bla
   3782..3825    -  CDS            lacZα (fragment): LacZα fragment of β-galactosidase; lacZ fragment
