[The description below was written by a language model from this plasmid's Addgene catalogue record and pLannotate feature annotations shown in this document.]
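Description:
2_T7-mScarlet3-KRas is a 3,877 bp in vitro transcription template built by gene synthesis in the pTwist backbone. It is propagated in E. coli as a high-copy plasmid through a ColE1/pUC-type origin and selected with ampicillin via the β-lactamase gene and its native promoter. The backbone also carries small remnants that play no evident role in the construct's function, namely an attB1 Gateway site and a short lacZα fragment.

The synthetic insert (recorded as 1,656 bp) begins with a bacteriophage T7 promoter, which lets T7 RNA polymerase produce mRNA in vitro. Immediately downstream, the automated annotation detects a short fragment matching the Drosophila hsp70Bb promoter region; given its position between the T7 promoter and the coding sequence it may serve as a 5′ leader in the transcript, although the record does not state this. The open reading frame encodes the red fluorescent protein mScarlet3 (matched by the annotation tool to a related mScarlet-I derivative, presumably because of sequence similarity) fused at its C-terminus to a short fragment of human K-Ras, described in the record as the K-Ras membrane localisation signal, which directs the reporter to the membrane. About 750 bp of the stated insert downstream of the K-Ras segment is unannotated, so any 3′ UTR or polyadenylation elements there are not identified by the record.

The stated purpose is to synthesise mRNA encoding this membrane-targeted red fluorescent marker. The associated work concerns labelling the cell membrane in both established and emerging model organisms.
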