Addgene plasmid #225929: 2_T7-mScarlet3-KRas
Purpose: In vitro synthesis of mRNA for fluorescent protein mScarlet3 tagged with the K-Ras membrane localisation signal
Depositing lab: Michalis Averof. Depositing organization: Institut de Genomique Fonctionnelle de Lyon (IGFL). Publication: Targeting the cell membrane in established and emerging model organisms. Karapidaki I, Handberg-Thorsager M, Momose T, Yasuo H, Genikhovich G, Assaf S, Deleau C, Pang Y, Pavlich C, Lohmann B, Rusciano ML, Stranges M, Mathieu J, Zilliox M, Ustyantsev K, Salmon B, Laplace-Builhe B, Koenig M, Colgren JJ, Arnone MI, Berezikov E, Brunet T, Bucher G, Burkhardt P, Dickinson DJ, Houliston E, Huisken J, Leclere L, Averof M. bioRxiv [Preprint]. 2025 Nov 29:2024.11.12.623055. doi: 10.1101/2024.11.12.623055. PubMed 41279658.
Backbone
  Vector backbone: pTwist
  Backbone manufacturer: Twist Bioscience
  Total vector size (bp): 3877
  Vector type: In vitro transcription
Growth in bacteria
  Bacterial resistance: Ampicillin, 100 μg/mL
  Growth temperature: 37°C
  Growth strain: DH5alpha
  Copy number: High Copy
Gene/Insert
  Gene/Insert name: mScarlet3-KRas
  Species: Synthetic
  Insert size (bp): 1656
  Promoter: T7
  Cloning method: Gene Synthesis
  Sequencing primers: 5′ n/a
Terms and licenses: Academic/Nonprofit Terms; Industry Terms: Not Available to Industry
Depositor comments: Please visit https://doi.org/10.1101/2024.11.12.623055 for bioRxiv preprint.
How to cite: 2_T7-mScarlet3-KRas was a gift from Michalis Averof (Addgene plasmid # 225929 ; http://n2t.net/addgene:225929 ; RRID:Addgene_225929)
