>Addgene plasmid #225929 | 2_T7-mScarlet3-KRas | depositor partial sequence | sequence record 442666 | pTwist backbone
AGGCTAGGTGGAGGCTCAGTGATGATAAGTCTGCGATGGTGGATGCATGTGTCATGGTCATAGCTGTTTC
CTGTGTGAAATTGTTATCCGCTCAGAGGGCACAATCCTATTCCGCGCTATCCGACAATCTCCAAGACATT
AGGTGGAGTTCAGTTCGGCGTATGGCATATGTCGCTGGAAAGAACATGTGAGCAAAAGGCCAGCAAAAGG
CCAGGAACCGTAAAAAGGCCGCGTTGCTGGCGTTTTTCCATAGGCTCCGCCCCCCTGACGAGCATCACAA
AAATCGACGCTCAAGTCAGAGGTGGCGAAACCCGACAGGACTATAAAGATACCAGGCGTTTCCCCCTGGA
AGCTCCCTCGTGCGCTCTCCTGTTCCGACCCTGCCGCTTACCGGATACCTGTCCGCCTTTCTCCCTTCGG
GAAGCGTGGCGCTTTCTCATAGCTCACGCTGTAGGTATCTCAGTTCGGTGTAGGTCGTTCGCTCCAAGCT
GGGCTGTGTGCACGAACCCCCCGTTCAGCCCGACCGCTGCGCCTTATCCGGTAACTATCGTCTTGAGTCC
AACCCGGTAAGACACGACTTATCGCCACTGGCAGCAGCCACTGGTAACAGGATTAGCAGAGCGAGGTATG
TAGGCGGTGCTACAGAGTTCTTGAAGTGGTGGCCTAACTACGGCTACACTAGAAGAACAGTATTTGGTAT
CTGCGCTCTGCTGAAGCCAGTTACCTTCGGAAAAAGAGTTGGTAGCTCTTGATCCGGCAAACAAACCACC
GCTGGTAGCGGTGGTTTTTTTGTTTGCAAGCAGCAGATTACGCGCAGAAAAAAAGGATCTCAAGAAGATC
CTTTGATCTTTTCTACGGGGTCTGACGCTCTATTCAACAAAGCCGCCGTCCCGTCAAGTCAGCGTAAATG
GGTAGGGGGCTTCAAATCGTCCTCGTGATACCAATTCGGAGCCTGCTTTTTTGTACAAACTTGTTGATAA
TGGCAATTCAAGGATCTTCACCTAGATCCTTTTAAATTAAAAATGAAGTTTTAAATCAATCTAAAGTATA
TATGAGTAAACTTGGTCTGACAGTTACCAATGCTTAATCAGTGAGGCACCTATCTCAGCGATCTGTCTAT
TTCGTTCATCCATAGTTGCCTGACTCCCCGTCGTGTAGATAACTACGATACGGGAGGGCTTACCATCTGG
CCCCAGTGCTGCAATGATACCGCGAGAGCCACGCTCACCGGCTCCAGATTTATCAGCAATAAACCAGCCA
GCCGGAAGGGCCGAGCGCAGAAGTGGTCCTGCAACTTTATCCGCCTCCATCCAGTCTATTAATTGTTGCC
GGGAAGCTAGAGTAAGTAGTTCGCCAGTTAATAGTTTGCGCAACGTTGTTGCCATTGCTACAGGCATCGT
GGTGTCACGCTCGTCGTTTGGTATGGCTTCATTCAGCTCCGGTTCCCAACGATCAAGGCGAGTTACATGA
TCCCCCATGTTGTGCAAAAAAGCGGTTAGCTCCTTCGGTCCTCCGATCGTTGTCAGAAGTAAGTTGGCCG
CAGTGTTATCACTCATGGTTATGGCAGCACTGCATAATTCTCTTACTGTCATGCCATCCGTAAGATGCTT
TTCTGTGACTGGTGAGTACTCAACCAAGTCATTCTGAGAATAGTGTATGCGGCGACCGAGTTGCTCTTGC
CCGGCGTCAATACGGGATAATACCGCGCCACATAGCAGAACTTTAAAAGTGCTCATCATTGGAAAACGTT
CTTCGGGGCGAAAACTCTCAAGGATCTTACCGCTGTTGAGATCCAGTTCGATGTAACCCACTCGTGCACC
CAACTGATCTTCAGCATCTTTTACTTTCACCAGCGTTTCTGGGTGAGCAAAAACAGGAAGGCAAAATGCC
GCAAAAAAGGGAATAAGGGCGACACGGAAATGTTGAATACTCATACTCTTCCTTTTTCAATATTATTGAA
GCATTTATCAGGGTTATTGTCTCATGAGCGGATACATATTTGAATGTATTTAGAAAAATAAACAAATAGG
GGTTCCGCGCACATTTCCCCGAAAAGTGCCAGATACCTGAAACAAAACCCATCGTACGGCCAAGGAAGTC
TCCAATAACTGTGATCCACCACAAGCGCCAGGGTTTTCCCAGTCACGACGTTGTAAAACGACGGCCAGTC
ATGCATAATCCGCACGCATCTGGAATAAGGAAGTGCCATTCCGCCTGACCT
