>Addgene plasmid #225929 | 2_T7-mScarlet3-KRas | depositor partial sequence | sequence record 442778 | insert
TAATACGACTCACTATAGGGCGAATTGGGTAAAGTGCAAGTTAAAGTGAATCAATTAAAAGTAACCAGCA
ACCAAGTAAATCAACTGCAACTACTGAAATCTGCCAAGAAGTAATTATTGAATACAAGAAGAGAACTCTG
GGCGCCACAACCATGGATAGCACCGAGGCAGTGATCAAGGAGTTCATGCGGTTCAAGGTGCACATGGAGG
GCTCCATGAACGGCCACGAGTTCGAGATCGAGGGCGAGGGCGAGGGCCGCCCCTACGAGGGCACCCAGAC
CGCCAAGCTGAGGGTGACCAAGGGTGGCCCCCTGCCCTTCTCCTGGGACATCCTGTCCCCTCAGTTCATG
TACGGCTCCAGGGCCTTCACGAAGCACCCCGCCGACATCCCCGACTACTGGAAGCAGTCCTTCCCCGAGG
GCTTCAAGTGGGAGCGCGTGATGAACTTCGAGGACGGCGGCGCTGTGTCCGTGGCCCAGGACACCTCCCT
GGAGGACGGCACCCTGATCTACAAGGTGAAGCTCCGCGGCACCAACTTCCCTCCTGACGGCCCCGTAATG
CAGAAGAAGACAATGGGCTGGGAAGCATCCACCGAGCGGTTGTACCCCGAGGACGTCGTGCTGAAGGGCG
ACATTAAGATGGCCCTGCGCCTGAAGGACGGCGGTCGCTACCTGGCGGACTTCAAGACCACCTACAGGGC
CAAGAAGCCCGTGCAGATGCCCGGCGCTTTCAACATCGACCGCAAGTTGGACATCACATCCCACAACGAG
GACTACACCGTGGTGGAACAGTACGAACGCTCCGTGGCCCGCCACTCCACCGGCGGCTCCGGTGGCTCCA
AAGAAAAGATGAGCAAAGATGGTAAAAAGAAGAAAAAGAAGTCAAAGACAAAGTGTGTAATTATGTAAGC
GATCGCTATCGATGTTATAAGTTCTGAACCGAGAAAGAGGGGAGAATGTAGAGCCGATAGCTGCCCAATA
CTGCCACGCCCCCAGCAGCCCAGGCATGGAAAATAATACAGAGAAAATCCACACTTATTAGGTGCTACTG
TAATTTTTTTTAAATCGCTTAAAATTATTCGGCGTTTGCCTAGTGCAAGGCCCATTTATGGACAATTGTT
TGCCAAACTCAAAGTTTGCCGGTCGGAGGAAAAGTTACAACGCCAAAATGTGTTGAAAAATGCAAAAGAA
ATTATTAAAAACATTAAAAAATTATTAAATAATCTATGTAATTCTTGAATGTAAACTCTGTGTAAATACT
AAAAATGAAAAACAAAATGGAAAGCGTAGATGGAGAACAGTTGAATCGTTATATATTTAAATTAATATTG
CATTTATTTCCAAATTACAGTGGGAGAAGCGCTGACCGACTTCTTGCAGTGTACTCTCGAAATAAAACCC
CTGTCTGTACCACGTAAAACCCCTACTAAAAATTAGTCTCGCCCGCTGCTCACAGTTAGTTTAGTTCAAT
TATACGCTACTGTTTAATTTATTAACTGTACTTATTAATGCGCGTCATGAATAATGATTGACTGTCCCTT
ATTTTTTTTTTTTGCTAATTTCTGTATTAAATTTAATGATTTACCATAAAAATATAAATAAAAATGACGG
TCGAGTTGTAAAATTAATAAAAAAAAAAAACGAATGCTGCGGCCGC
